Addgene plasmid #75898: WEE2 gRNA (BRDN0001148111)
Purpose: 3rd generation lentiviral gRNA plasmid targeting human WEE2
Depositing lab: John Doench & David Root. Depositing organization: Broad Institute. Publication: Optimized sgRNA design to maximize activity and minimize off-target effects of CRISPR-Cas9. Doench JG, Fusi N, Sullender M, Hegde M, Vaimberg EW, Donovan KF, Smith I, Tothova Z, Wilen C, Orchard R, Virgin HW, Listgarten J, Root DE. Nat Biotechnol. 2016 Jan 18. doi: 10.1038/nbt.3437. PubMed 26780180.
Backbone
  Vector backbone: lentiGuide-Puro
  Backbone manufacturer: Zhang Lab (Addgene plasmid # 52963)
  Vector type: Mammalian Expression, Lentiviral, CRISPR
  Selectable markers: Puromycin
Growth in bacteria
  Bacterial resistance: Ampicillin, 100 μg/mL
  Growth temperature: 37°C
  Growth strain: DH5alpha
  Copy number: High Copy
Gene/Insert
  Gene/Insert name: WEE2 (alt names: WEE2; NM_001105558.1)
  gRNA/shRNA sequence: TTACATCCACAACTCTAGCA
  Species: H. sapiens (human)
  Entrez Gene: WEE2 (a.k.a. OOMD5, OZEMA5, WEE1B)
  Promoter: hU6
  Cloning method: Unknown
  Sequencing primers: 5′ U6-F; 3′ pS2-R
Terms and licenses: Academic/Nonprofit Terms; Industry Terms: Not Available to Industry
Depositor comments: The gRNA was designed to target the following Genbank reference sequence(s): NM_001105558.1. Note that this plasmid does NOT contain Cas9. It should be used in conjunction with lentiCas9-Blast (Addgene #52962) or otherwise with cell lines already expressing Cas9. Browse the full kinome gRNA library at http://www.addgene.org/pooled-library/broadgpp-human-kinome/ or visit http://www.broadinstitute.org/rnai/public/ for detailed protocols and information.
How to cite: WEE2 gRNA (BRDN0001148111) was a gift from John Doench & David Root (Addgene plasmid # 75898 ; http://n2t.net/addgene:75898 ; RRID:Addgene_75898)
