[The description below was written by a language model from this plasmid's Addgene catalogue record and pLannotate feature annotations shown in this document.]
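Description:
WEE2 gRNA (BRDN0001148111) is a third-generation lentiviral single-guide RNA plasmid built on the lentiGuide-Puro backbone and designed to target the human WEE2 gene (also known as WEE1B), which encodes a kinase. The guide belongs to a human kinome gRNA collection. In bacteria the plasmid is maintained through a high-copy ColE1/pUC-type origin and selected with ampicillin via the β-lactamase gene. An f1 origin, an SV40 origin and leftover lac and T7/T3 cloning-vector elements are also annotated in the backbone.

The viral cassette starts with an RSV promoter fused to a truncated HIV-1 5' LTR, which makes genomic RNA transcription Tat-independent. It continues through the Ψ packaging signal, a partial gag sequence, the Rev response element and a cPPT/CTS, and ends in a self-inactivating ΔU3 3' LTR followed by an SV40 polyadenylation signal. Two expression units lie between the LTRs. In the first, a human U6 RNA polymerase III promoter drives the WEE2-specific spacer joined to the Streptococcus pyogenes Cas9 guide scaffold. In the second, the EF-1α core promoter with its intron A drives puromycin N-acetyltransferase, so transduced mammalian cells can be selected with puromycin. A WPRE downstream of this gene enhances transcript expression.

The plasmid does not encode Cas9. It is therefore meant to be used with a separate Cas9 vector such as lentiCas9-Blast, or in cells that already express Cas9, to disrupt WEE2 by CRISPR. As a third-generation transfer vector, it needs packaging and envelope functions supplied in trans to produce virus.
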