Features (pLannotate 1.2.2; 29 found; start..end, strand, type, name):
     14..80      +  CDS            small t antigen (fragment): SV40 (simian virus 40) small t antigen
    106..317     +  promoter       EF-1α core promoter: core promoter for human elongation factor EF-1α
    318..1256    +  intron         EF-1α intron A: intron upstream of the start codon of human EF-1α
   1278..1877    +  CDS            PuroR (fragment): puromycin N-acetyltransferase; pac from Streptomyces; confers resistance to puromycin
   1893..2481    +  misc_feature   WPRE: woodchuck hepatitis virus posttranscriptional regulatory element
   2532..2551    +  misc_feature   cPPT/CTS (fragment): central polypurine tract and central termination sequence of HIV-1
   2553..2786    +  LTR            3' LTR (ΔU3): self-inactivating 3' long terminal repeat (LTR) from HIV-1
   2864..2985    +  polyA_signal   SV40 poly(A) signal: SV40 polyadenylation signal
   3025..3160    +  rep_origin     SV40 ori: SV40 origin of replication
   3181..3199    -  promoter       T7 promoter: promoter for bacteriophage T7 RNA polymerase
   3207..3362    +  CDS            lacZα (fragment): LacZα fragment of β-galactosidase; lacZ fragment
   3367..3795    +  rep_origin     f1 ori (sequence partly withheld): f1 bacteriophage origin of replication; arrow indicates direction of (+) strand synthesis
   3848..3952    +  promoter       AmpR promoter: bla
   3953..4813    +  CDS            AmpR: β-lactamase; bla; confers resistance to ampicillin, carbenicillin, and related antibiotics
   4984..5572    +  rep_origin     ori: high-copy-number ColE1/pMB1/pBR322/pUC origin of replication
   5755..5847    +  CDS            lacI (fragment): lac repressor; lacI; The lac repressor binds to the lac operator to inhibit transcription in E. coli. This inhibition can be relieved by adding lactose or isopropyl-β-D-thiogalactopyranoside (IPTG).
   5860..5881    +  protein_bind   CAP binding site: CAP binding activates transcription in the presence of cAMP. E. coli catabolite activator protein
   5896..5926    +  promoter       lac promoter: promoter for the E. coli lac operon
   5934..5950    +  protein_bind   lac operator: The lac repressor binds to the lac operator to inhibit transcription in E. coli. This inhibition can be relieved by adding lactose or isopropyl-β-D-thiogalactopyranoside (IPTG). lac repressor encoded by lacI
   5995..6013    +  promoter       T3 promoter: promoter for bacteriophage T3 RNA polymerase
   6041..6267    +  promoter       RSV promoter: Rous sarcoma virus enhancer/promoter
   6268..6448    +  LTR            5' LTR (truncated): truncated 5' long terminal repeat (LTR) from HIV-1
   6495..6620    +  misc_feature   HIV-1 Ψ: packaging signal of human immunodeficiency virus type 1
   6604..6967    +  CDS            HIV-1 gag (fragment): gag protein from human immunodeficiency virus 1; gag
   7113..7346    +  misc_feature   RRE: The Rev response element (RRE) of HIV-1 allows for Rev-dependent mRNA export from the nucleus to the cytoplasm.
   7723..7749    +  CDS            Rev (fragment): human immunodeficiency virus 1 (HIV-1) Rev protein; rev; enhances nuclear export of unspliced and incompletely spliced viral mRNAs
   7753..7993    +  promoter       U6 promoter: RNA polymerase III promoter for human U6 snRNA
   8023..8098    +  misc_RNA       gRNA scaffold: guide RNA scaffold for the Streptococcus pyogenes CRISPR/Cas9 system
   8154..8271    +  misc_feature   cPPT/CTS: central polypurine tract and central termination sequence of HIV-1
>Addgene plasmid #75898 | WEE2 gRNA (BRDN0001148111) | addgene full sequence | sequence record 184784 | Addgene Assembled Sequence
CCCGGGTGCAAAGATGGATAAAGTTTTAAACAGAGAGGAATCTTTGCAGCTAATGGACCTTCTAGGTCTT
GAAAGGAGTGGGAATTGGCTCCGGTGCCCGTCAGTGGGCAGAGCGCACATCGCCCACAGTCCCCGAGAAG
TTGGGGGGAGGGGTCGGCAATTGATCCGGTGCCTAGAGAAGGTGGCGCGGGGTAAACTGGGAAAGTGATG
TCGTGTACTGGCTCCGCCTTTTTCCCGAGGGTGGGGGAGAACCGTATATAAGTGCAGTAGTCGCCGTGAA
CGTTCTTTTTCGCAACGGGTTTGCCGCCAGAACACAGGTAAGTGCCGTGTGTGGTTCCCGCGGGCCTGGC
CTCTTTACGGGTTATGGCCCTTGCGTGCCTTGAATTACTTCCACCTGGCTGCAGTACGTGATTCTTGATC
CCGAGCTTCGGGTTGGAAGTGGGTGGGAGAGTTCGAGGCCTTGCGCTTAAGGAGCCCCTTCGCCTCGTGC
TTGAGTTGAGGCCTGGCCTGGGCGCTGGGGCCGCCGCGTGCGAATCTGGTGGCACCTTCGCGCCTGTCTC
GCTGCTTTCGATAAGTCTCTAGCCATTTAAAATTTTTGATGACCTGCTGCGACGCTTTTTTTCTGGCAAG
ATAGTCTTGTAAATGCGGGCCAAGATCTGCACACTGGTATTTCGGTTTTTGGGGCCGCGGGCGGCGACGG
GGCCCGTGCGTCCCAGCGCACATGTTCGGCGAGGCGGGGCCTGCGAGCGCGGCCACCGAGAATCGGACGG
GGGTAGTCTCAAGCTGGCCGGCCTGCTCTGGTGCCTGGCCTCGCGCCGCCGTGTATCGCCCCGCCCTGGG
CGGCAAGGCTGGCCCGGTCGGCACCAGTTGCGTGAGCGGAAAGATGGCCGCTTCCCGGCCCTGCTGCAGG
GAGCTCAAAATGGAGGACGCGGCGCTCGGGAGAGCGGGCGGGTGAGTCACCCACACAAAGGAAAAGGGCC
TTTCCGTCCTCAGCCGTCGCTTCATGTGACTCCACGGAGTACCGGGCGCCGTCCAGGCACCTCGATTAGT
TCTCGAGCTTTTGGAGTACGTCGTCTTTAGGTTGGGGGGAGGGGTTTTATGCGATGGAGTTTCCCCACAC
TGAGTGGGTGGAGACTGAAGTTAGGCCAGCTTGGCACTTGATGTAATTCTCCTTGGAATTTGCCCTTTTT
GAGTTTGGATCTTGGTTCATTCTCAAGCCTCAGACAGTGGTTCAAAGTTTTTTTCTTCCATTTCAGGTGT
CGTGACGTACGGCCACCATGACCGAGTACAAGCCCACGGTGCGCCTCGCCACCCGCGACGACGTCCCCAG
GGCCGTACGCACCCTCGCCGCCGCGTTCGCCGACTACCCCGCCACGCGCCACACCGTCGATCCGGACCGC
CACATCGAGCGGGTCACCGAGCTGCAAGAACTCTTCCTCACGCGCGTCGGGCTCGACATCGGCAAGGTGT
GGGTCGCGGACGACGGCGCCGCCGTGGCGGTCTGGACCACGCCGGAGAGCGTCGAAGCGGGGGCGGTGTT
CGCCGAGATCGGCCCGCGCATGGCCGAGTTGAGCGGTTCCCGGCTGGCCGCGCAGCAACAGATGGAAGGC
CTCCTGGCGCCGCACCGGCCCAAGGAGCCCGCGTGGTTCCTGGCCACCGTCGGAGTCTCGCCCGACCACC
AGGGCAAGGGTCTGGGCAGCGCCGTCGTGCTCCCCGGAGTGGAGGCGGCCGAGCGCGCCGGGGTGCCCGC
CTTCCTGGAGACCTCCGCGCCCCGCAACCTCCCCTTCTACGAGCGGCTCGGCTTCACCGTCACCGCCGAC
GTCGAGGTGCCCGAAGGACCGCGCACCTGGTGCATGACCCGCAAGCCCGGTGCCTGAACGCGTTAAGTCG
ACAATCAACCTCTGGATTACAAAATTTGTGAAAGATTGACTGGTATTCTTAACTATGTTGCTCCTTTTAC
GCTATGTGGATACGCTGCTTTAATGCCTTTGTATCATGCTATTGCTTCCCGTATGGCTTTCATTTTCTCC
TCCTTGTATAAATCCTGGTTGCTGTCTCTTTATGAGGAGTTGTGGCCCGTTGTCAGGCAACGTGGCGTGG
TGTGCACTGTGTTTGCTGACGCAACCCCCACTGGTTGGGGCATTGCCACCACCTGTCAGCTCCTTTCCGG
GACTTTCGCTTTCCCCCTCCCTATTGCCACGGCGGAACTCATCGCCGCCTGCCTTGCCCGCTGCTGGACA
GGGGCTCGGCTGTTGGGCACTGACAATTCCGTGGTGTTGTCGGGGAAATCATCGTCCTTTCCTTGGCTGC
TCGCCTGTGTTGCCACCTGGATTCTGCGCGGGACGTCCTTCTGCTACGTCCCTTCGGCCCTCAATCCAGC
GGACCTTCCTTCCCGCGGCCTGCTGCCGGCTCTGCGGCCTCTTCCGCGTCTTCGCCTTCGCCCTCAGACG
AGTCGGATCTCCCTTTGGGCCGCCTCCCCGCGTCGACTTTAAGACCAATGACTTACAAGGCAGCTGTAGA
TCTTAGCCACTTTTTAAAAGAAAAGGGGGGACTGGAAGGGCTAATTCACTCCCAACGAAGACAAGATCTG
CTTTTTGCTTGTACTGGGTCTCTCTGGTTAGACCAGATCTGAGCCTGGGAGCTCTCTGGCTAACTAGGGA
ACCCACTGCTTAAGCCTCAATAAAGCTTGCCTTGAGTGCTTCAAGTAGTGTGTGCCCGTCTGTTGTGTGA
CTCTGGTAACTAGAGATCCCTCAGACCCTTTTAGTCAGTGTGGAAAATCTCTAGCAGTACGTATAGTAGT
TCATGTCATCTTATTATTCAGTATTTATAACTTGCAAAGAAATGAATATCAGAGAGTGAGAGGAACTTGT
TTATTGCAGCTTATAATGGTTACAAATAAAGCAATAGCATCACAAATTTCACAAATAAAGCATTTTTTTC
ACTGCATTCTAGTTGTGGTTTGTCCAAACTCATCAATGTATCTTATCATGTCTGGCTCTAGCTATCCCGC
CCCTAACTCCGCCCATCCCGCCCCTAACTCCGCCCAGTTCCGCCCATTCTCCGCCCCATGGCTGACTAAT
TTTTTTTATTTATGCAGAGGCCGAGGCCGCCTCGGCCTCTGAGCTATTCCAGAAGTAGTGAGGAGGCTTT
TTTGGAGGCCTAGGGACGTACCCAATTCGCCCTATAGTGAGTCGTATTACGCGCGCTCACTGGCCGTCGT
TTTACAACGTCGTGACTGGGAAAACCCTGGCGTTACCCAACTTAATCGCCTTGCAGCACATCCCCCTTTC
GCCAGCTGGCGTAATAGCGAAGAGGCCCGCACCGATCGCCCTTCCCAACAGTTGCGCAGCCTGAATGGCG
AATGGG
[124 nt withheld, positions 3367-3490]
C
[91 nt withheld, positions 3492-3582]
A
[49 nt withheld, positions 3584-3632]
CCTTTGACGTTGGAGTCCACGTTCTTT
[37 nt withheld, positions 3660-3696]
ACCCTATCTCGGTCTATTCTTTTGATTTATAAGGGATTTTGCCGATTTCGGCCTATTGGTTAAAAAATGA
GCTGATTTAACAAAAATTTAACGCGAATTTTAACAAAATATTAACGCTTACAATTTAGGTGGCACTTTTC
GGGGAAATGTGCGCGGAACCCCTATTTGTTTATTTTTCTAAATACATTCAAATATGTATCCGCTCATGAG
ACAATAACCCTGATAAATGCTTCAATAATATTGAAAAAGGAAGAGTATGAGTATTCAACATTTCCGTGTC
GCCCTTATTCCCTTTTTTGCGGCATTTTGCCTTCCTGTTTTTGCTCACCCAGAAACGCTGGTGAAAGTAA
AAGATGCTGAAGATCAGTTGGGTGCACGAGTGGGTTACATCGAACTGGATCTCAACAGCGGTAAGATCCT
TGAGAGTTTTCGCCCCGAAGAACGTTTTCCAATGATGAGCACTTTTAAAGTTCTGCTATGTGGCGCGGTA
TTATCCCGTATTGACGCCGGGCAAGAGCAACTCGGTCGCCGCATACACTATTCTCAGAATGACTTGGTTG
AGTACTCACCAGTCACAGAAAAGCATCTTACGGATGGCATGACAGTAAGAGAATTATGCAGTGCTGCCAT
AACCATGAGTGATAACACTGCGGCCAACTTACTTCTGACAACGATCGGAGGACCGAAGGAGCTAACCGCT
TTTTTGCACAACATGGGGGATCATGTAACTCGCCTTGATCGTTGGGAACCGGAGCTGAATGAAGCCATAC
CAAACGACGAGCGTGACACCACGATGCCTGTAGCAATGGCAACAACGTTGCGCAAACTATTAACTGGCGA
ACTACTTACTCTAGCTTCCCGGCAACAATTAATAGACTGGATGGAGGCGGATAAAGTTGCAGGACCACTT
CTGCGCTCGGCCCTTCCGGCTGGCTGGTTTATTGCTGATAAATCTGGAGCCGGTGAGCGTGGGTCTCGCG
GTATCATTGCAGCACTGGGGCCAGATGGTAAGCCCTCCCGTATCGTAGTTATCTACACGACGGGGAGTCA
GGCAACTATGGATGAACGAAATAGACAGATCGCTGAGATAGGTGCCTCACTGATTAAGCATTGGTAACTG
TCAGACCAAGTTTACTCATATATACTTTAGATTGATTTAAAACTTCATTTTTAATTTAAAAGGATCTAGG
TGAAGATCCTTTTTGATAATCTCATGACCAAAATCCCTTAACGTGAGTTTTCGTTCCACTGAGCGTCAGA
CCCCGTAGAAAAGATCAAAGGATCTTCTTGAGATCCTTTTTTTCTGCGCGTAATCTGCTGCTTGCAAACA
AAAAAACCACCGCTACCAGCGGTGGTTTGTTTGCCGGATCAAGAGCTACCAACTCTTTTTCCGAAGGTAA
CTGGCTTCAGCAGAGCGCAGATACCAAATACTGTTCTTCTAGTGTAGCCGTAGTTAGGCCACCACTTCAA
GAACTCTGTAGCACCGCCTACATACCTCGCTCTGCTAATCCTGTTACCAGTGGCTGCTGCCAGTGGCGAT
AAGTCGTGTCTTACCGGGTTGGACTCAAGACGATAGTTACCGGATAAGGCGCAGCGGTCGGGCTGAACGG
GGGGTTCGTGCACACAGCCCAGCTTGGAGCGAACGACCTACACCGAACTGAGATACCTACAGCGTGAGCT
ATGAGAAAGCGCCACGCTTCCCGAAGGGAGAAAGGCGGACAGGTATCCGGTAAGCGGCAGGGTCGGAACA
GGAGAGCGCACGAGGGAGCTTCCAGGGGGAAACGCCTGGTATCTTTATAGTCCTGTCGGGTTTCGCCACC
TCTGACTTGAGCGTCGATTTTTGTGATGCTCGTCAGGGGGGCGGAGCCTATGGAAAAACGCCAGCAACGC
GGCCTTTTTACGGTTCCTGGCCTTTTGCTGGCCTTTTGCTCACATGTTCTTTCCTGCGTTATCCCCTGAT
TCTGTGGATAACCGTATTACCGCCTTTGAGTGAGCTGATACCGCTCGCCGCAGCCGAACGACCGAGCGCA
GCGAGTCAGTGAGCGAGGAAGCGGAAGAGCGCCCAATACGCAAACCGCCTCTCCCCGCGCGTTGGCCGAT
TCATTAATGCAGCTGGCACGACAGGTTTCCCGACTGGAAAGCGGGCAGTGAGCGCAACGCAATTAATGTG
AGTTAGCTCACTCATTAGGCACCCCAGGCTTTACACTTTATGCTTCCGGCTCGTATGTTGTGTGGAATTG
TGAGCGGATAACAATTTCACACAGGAAACAGCTATGACCATGATTACGCCAAGCGCGCAATTAACCCTCA
CTAAAGGGAACAAAAGCTGGAGCTGCAAGCTTAATGTAGTCTTATGCAATACTCTTGTAGTCTTGCAACA
TGGTAACGATGAGTTAGCAACATGCCTTACAAGGAGAGAAAAAGCACCGTGCATGCCGATTGGTGGAAGT
AAGGTGGTACGATCGTGCCTTATTAGGAAGGCAACAGACGGGTCTGACATGGATTGGACGAACCACTGAA
TTGCCGCATTGCAGAGATATTGTATTTAAGTGCCTAGCTCGATACATAAACGGGTCTCTCTGGTTAGACC
AGATCTGAGCCTGGGAGCTCTCTGGCTAACTAGGGAACCCACTGCTTAAGCCTCAATAAAGCTTGCCTTG
AGTGCTTCAAGTAGTGTGTGCCCGTCTGTTGTGTGACTCTGGTAACTAGAGATCCCTCAGACCCTTTTAG
TCAGTGTGGAAAATCTCTAGCAGTGGCGCCCGAACAGGGACTTGAAAGCGAAAGGGAAACCAGAGGAGCT
CTCTCGACGCAGGACTCGGCTTGCTGAAGCGCGCACGGCAAGAGGCGAGGGGCGGCGACTGGTGAGTACG
CCAAAAATTTTGACTAGCGGAGGCTAGAAGGAGAGAGATGGGTGCGAGAGCGTCAGTATTAAGCGGGGGA
GAATTAGATCGCGATGGGAAAAAATTCGGTTAAGGCCAGGGGGAAAGAAAAAATATAAATTAAAACATAT
AGTATGGGCAAGCAGGGAGCTAGAACGATTCGCAGTTAATCCTGGCCTGTTAGAAACATCAGAAGGCTGT
AGACAAATACTGGGACAGCTACAACCATCCCTTCAGACAGGATCAGAAGAACTTAGATCATTATATAATA
CAGTAGCAACCCTCTATTGTGTGCATCAAAGGATAGAGATAAAAGACACCAAGGAAGCTTTAGACAAGAT
AGAGGAAGAGCAAAACAAAAGTAAGACCACCGCACAGCAAGCGGCCGCTGATCTTCAGACCTGGAGGAGG
AGATATGAGGGACAATTGGAGAAGTGAATTATATAAATATAAAGTAGTAAAAATTGAACCATTAGGAGTA
GCACCCACCAAGGCAAAGAGAAGAGTGGTGCAGAGAGAAAAAAGAGCAGTGGGAATAGGAGCTTTGTTCC
TTGGGTTCTTGGGAGCAGCAGGAAGCACTATGGGCGCAGCGTCAATGACGCTGACGGTACAGGCCAGACA
ATTATTGTCTGGTATAGTGCAGCAGCAGAACAATTTGCTGAGGGCTATTGAGGCGCAACAGCATCTGTTG
CAACTCACAGTCTGGGGCATCAAGCAGCTCCAGGCAAGAATCCTGGCTGTGGAAAGATACCTAAAGGATC
AACAGCTCCTGGGGATTTGGGGTTGCTCTGGAAAACTCATTTGCACCACTGCTGTGCCTTGGAATGCTAG
TTGGAGTAATAAATCTCTGGAACAGATTTGGAATCACACGACCTGGATGGAGTGGGACAGAGAAATTAAC
AATTACACAAGCTTAATACACTCCTTAATTGAAGAATCGCAAAACCAGCAAGAAAAGAATGAACAAGAAT
TATTGGAATTAGATAAATGGGCAAGTTTGTGGAATTGGTTTAACATAACAAATTGGCTGTGGTATATAAA
ATTATTCATAATGATAGTAGGAGGCTTGGTAGGTTTAAGAATAGTTTTTGCTGTACTTTCTATAGTGAAT
AGAGTTAGGCAGGGATATTCACCATTATCGTTTCAGACCCACCTCCCAACCCCGAGGGGACCCAGAGAGG
GCCTATTTCCCATGATTCCTTCATATTTGCATATACGATACAAGGCTGTTAGAGAGATAATTAGAATTAA
TTTGACTGTAAACACAAAGATATTAGTACAAAATACGTGACGTAGAAAGTAATAATTTCTTGGGTAGTTT
GCAGTTTTAAAATTATGTTTTAAAATGGACTATCATATGCTTACCGTAACTTGAAAGTATTTCGATTTCT
TGGCTTTATATATCTTGTGGAAAGGACGAAACACCGTTACATCCACAACTCTAGCAGTTTTAGAGCTAGA
AATAGCAAGTTAAAATAAGGCTAGTCCGTTATCAACTTGAAAAAGTGGCACCGAGTCGGTGCTTTTTTAA
GCTTGGCGTAACTAGATCTTGAGACAAATGGCAGTATTCATCCACAATTTTAAAAGAAAAGGGGGGATTG
GGGGGTACAGTGCAGGGGAAAGAATAGTAGACATAATAGCAACAGACATACAAACTAAAGAATTACAAAA
ACAAATTACAAAAATTCAAAATTTTCGGGTTTATTACAGGGACAGCAGAGATCCACTTTGGCGCCGGCTC
GAGGGGG
