>Addgene plasmid #75898 | WEE2 gRNA (BRDN0001148111) | depositor partial sequence | sequence record 143358 | Target Sequence
TTACATCCACAACTCTAGCA
