>Addgene plasmid #75898 | WEE2 gRNA (BRDN0001148111) | addgene partial sequence | sequence record 184783 | hU6-F
GTAGAAAGTAATAATTTCTTGGGTAGTTTGCAGTTTTAAAATTATGTTTTAAAATGGACTATCATATGCT
TACCGTAACTTGAAAGTATTTCGATTTCTTGGCTTTATATATCTTGTGGAAAGGACGAAACACCGTTACA
TCCACAACTCTAGCAGTTTTAGAGCTAGAAATAGCAAGTTAAAATAAGGCTAGTCCGTTATCAACTTGAA
AAAGTGGCACCGAGTCGGTGCTTTTTTAAGCTTGGCGTAACTAGATCTTGAGACAAATGGCAGTATTCAT
CCACAATTTTAAAAGAAAAGGGGGGATTGGGGGGTACAGTGCAGGGGAAAGAATAGTAGACATAATAGCA
ACAGACATACAAACTAAAGAATTACAAAAACAAATTACAAAAATTCAAAATTTTCGGGTTTATTACAGGG
ACAGCAGAGATCCACTTTGGCGCCGGCTCGAGGGGGCCCGGGTGCAAAGATGGATAAAGTTTTAAACAGA
GAGGAATCTTTGCAGCTAATGGACCTTCTAGGTCTTGAAAGGAGTGGGAATTGGCTCCGGTGCCCGTCAG
TGGGCAGAGC
